>Addgene plasmid #172293 | pIVTR(T7A)-Cas9-T2A-mClover3 | addgene full sequence | sequence record 340312 | Addgene NGS Result
TAATACGACTCACTATAAGGACATTTGCTTCTGACACAACTGTGTTCACTAGCAACCTCAAACAGAATTC
GAGCTCGGTACCCGGGGATCCTCTAGAGTCTGCCACCATGGACTATAAGGACCACGACGGAGACTACAAG
GATCATGATATTGATTACAAAGACGATGACGATAAGATGGCCCCAAAGAAGAAGCGGAAGGTCGGTATCC
ACGGAGTCCCAGCAGCCGACAAGAAGTACAGCATCGGCCTGGACATCGGCACCAACTCTGTGGGCTGGGC
CGTGATCACCGACGAGTACAAGGTGCCCAGCAAGAAATTCAAGGTGCTGGGCAACACCGACCGGCACAGC
ATCAAGAAGAACCTGATCGGAGCCCTGCTGTTCGACAGCGGCGAAACAGCCGAGGCCACCCGGCTGAAGA
GAACCGCCAGAAGAAGATACACCAGACGGAAGAACCGGATCTGCTATCTGCAAGAGATCTTCAGCAACGA
GATGGCCAAGGTGGACGACAGCTTCTTCCACAGACTGGAAGAGTCCTTCCTGGTGGAAGAGGATAAGAAG
CACGAGCGGCACCCCATCTTCGGCAACATCGTGGACGAGGTGGCCTACCACGAGAAGTACCCCACCATCT
ACCACCTGAGAAAGAAACTGGTGGACAGCACCGACAAGGCCGACCTGCGGCTGATCTATCTGGCCCTGGC
CCACATGATCAAGTTCCGGGGCCACTTCCTGATCGAGGGCGACCTGAACCCCGACAACAGCGACGTGGAC
AAGCTGTTCATCCAGCTGGTGCAGACCTACAACCAGCTGTTCGAGGAAAACCCCATCAACGCCAGCGGCG
TGGACGCCAAGGCCATCCTGTCTGCCAGACTGAGCAAGAGCAGACGGCTGGAAAATCTGATCGCCCAGCT
GCCCGGCGAGAAGAAGAATGGCCTGTTCGGAAACCTGATTGCCCTGAGCCTGGGCCTGACCCCCAACTTC
AAGAGCAACTTCGACCTGGCCGAGGATGCCAAACTGCAGCTGAGCAAGGACACCTACGACGACGACCTGG
ACAACCTGCTGGCCCAGATCGGCGACCAGTACGCCGACCTGTTTCTGGCCGCCAAGAACCTGTCCGACGC
CATCCTGCTGAGCGACATCCTGAGAGTGAACACCGAGATCACCAAGGCCCCCCTGAGCGCCTCTATGATC
AAGAGATACGACGAGCACCACCAGGACCTGACCCTGCTGAAAGCTCTCGTGCGGCAGCAGCTGCCTGAGA
AGTACAAAGAGATTTTCTTCGACCAGAGCAAGAACGGCTACGCCGGCTACATTGACGGCGGAGCCAGCCA
GGAAGAGTTCTACAAGTTCATCAAGCCCATCCTGGAAAAGATGGACGGCACCGAGGAACTGCTCGTGAAG
CTGAACAGAGAGGACCTGCTGCGGAAGCAGCGGACCTTCGACAACGGCAGCATCCCCCACCAGATCCACC
TGGGAGAGCTGCACGCCATTCTGCGGCGGCAGGAAGATTTTTACCCATTCCTGAAGGACAACCGGGAAAA
GATCGAGAAGATCCTGACCTTCCGCATCCCCTACTACGTGGGCCCTCTGGCCAGGGGAAACAGCAGATTC
GCCTGGATGACCAGAAAGAGCGAGGAAACCATCACCCCCTGGAACTTCGAGGAAGTGGTGGACAAGGGCG
CTTCCGCCCAGAGCTTCATCGAGCGGATGACCAACTTCGATAAGAACCTGCCCAACGAGAAGGTGCTGCC
CAAGCACAGCCTGCTGTACGAGTACTTCACCGTGTATAACGAGCTGACCAAAGTGAAATACGTGACCGAG
GGAATGAGAAAGCCCGCCTTCCTGAGCGGCGAGCAGAAAAAGGCCATCGTGGACCTGCTGTTCAAGACCA
ACCGGAAAGTGACCGTGAAGCAGCTGAAAGAGGACTACTTCAAGAAAATCGAGTGCTTCGACTCCGTGGA
AATCTCCGGCGTGGAAGATCGGTTCAACGCCTCCCTGGGCACATACCACGATCTGCTGAAAATTATCAAG
GACAAGGACTTCCTGGACAATGAGGAAAACGAGGACATTCTGGAAGATATCGTGCTGACCCTGACACTGT
TTGAGGACAGAGAGATGATCGAGGAACGGCTGAAAACCTATGCCCACCTGTTCGACGACAAAGTGATGAA
GCAGCTGAAGCGGCGGAGATACACCGGCTGGGGCAGGCTGAGCCGGAAGCTGATCAACGGCATCCGGGAC
AAGCAGTCCGGCAAGACAATCCTGGATTTCCTGAAGTCCGACGGCTTCGCCAACAGAAACTTCATGCAGC
TGATCCACGACGACAGCCTGACCTTTAAAGAGGACATCCAGAAAGCCCAGGTGTCCGGCCAGGGCGATAG
CCTGCACGAGCACATTGCCAATCTGGCCGGCAGCCCCGCCATTAAGAAGGGCATCCTGCAGACAGTGAAG
GTGGTGGACGAGCTCGTGAAAGTGATGGGCCGGCACAAGCCCGAGAACATCGTGATCGAAATGGCCAGAG
AGAACCAGACCACCCAGAAGGGACAGAAGAACAGCCGCGAGAGAATGAAGCGGATCGAAGAGGGCATCAA
AGAGCTGGGCAGCCAGATCCTGAAAGAACACCCCGTGGAAAACACCCAGCTGCAGAACGAGAAGCTGTAC
CTGTACTACCTGCAGAATGGGCGGGATATGTACGTGGACCAGGAACTGGACATCAACCGGCTGTCCGACT
ACGATGTGGACCATATCGTGCCTCAGAGCTTTCTGAAGGACGACTCCATCGACAACAAGGTGCTGACCAG
AAGCGACAAGAACCGGGGCAAGAGCGACAACGTGCCCTCCGAAGAGGTCGTGAAGAAGATGAAGAACTAC
TGGCGGCAGCTGCTGAACGCCAAGCTGATTACCCAGAGAAAGTTCGACAATCTGACCAAGGCCGAGAGAG
GCGGCCTGAGCGAACTGGATAAGGCCGGCTTCATCAAGAGACAGCTGGTGGAAACCCGGCAGATCACAAA
GCACGTGGCACAGATCCTGGACTCCCGGATGAACACTAAGTACGACGAGAATGACAAGCTGATCCGGGAA
GTGAAAGTGATCACCCTGAAGTCCAAGCTGGTGTCCGATTTCCGGAAGGATTTCCAGTTTTACAAAGTGC
GCGAGATCAACAACTACCACCACGCCCACGACGCCTACCTGAACGCCGTCGTGGGAACCGCCCTGATCAA
AAAGTACCCTAAGCTGGAAAGCGAGTTCGTGTACGGCGACTACAAGGTGTACGACGTGCGGAAGATGATC
GCCAAGAGCGAGCAGGAAATCGGCAAGGCTACCGCCAAGTACTTCTTCTACAGCAACATCATGAACTTTT
TCAAGACCGAGATTACCCTGGCCAACGGCGAGATCCGGAAGCGGCCTCTGATCGAGACAAACGGCGAAAC
CGGGGAGATCGTGTGGGATAAGGGCCGGGATTTTGCCACCGTGCGGAAAGTGCTGAGCATGCCCCAAGTG
AATATCGTGAAAAAGACCGAGGTGCAGACAGGCGGCTTCAGCAAAGAGTCTATCCTGCCCAAGAGGAACA
GCGATAAGCTGATCGCCAGAAAGAAGGACTGGGACCCTAAGAAGTACGGCGGCTTCGACAGCCCCACCGT
GGCCTATTCTGTGCTGGTGGTGGCCAAAGTGGAAAAGGGCAAGTCCAAGAAACTGAAGAGTGTGAAAGAG
CTGCTGGGGATCACCATCATGGAAAGAAGCAGCTTCGAGAAGAATCCCATCGACTTTCTGGAAGCCAAGG
GCTACAAAGAAGTGAAAAAGGACCTGATCATCAAGCTGCCTAAGTACTCCCTGTTCGAGCTGGAAAACGG
CCGGAAGAGAATGCTGGCCTCTGCCGGCGAACTGCAGAAGGGAAACGAACTGGCCCTGCCCTCCAAATAT
GTGAACTTCCTGTACCTGGCCAGCCACTATGAGAAGCTGAAGGGCTCCCCCGAGGATAATGAGCAGAAAC
AGCTGTTTGTGGAACAGCACAAGCACTACCTGGACGAGATCATCGAGCAGATCAGCGAGTTCTCCAAGAG
AGTGATCCTGGCCGACGCTAATCTGGACAAAGTGCTGTCCGCCTACAACAAGCACCGGGATAAGCCCATC
AGAGAGCAGGCCGAGAATATCATCCACCTGTTTACCCTGACCAATCTGGGAGCCCCTGCCGCCTTCAAGT
ACTTTGACACCACCATCGACCGGAAGAGGTACACCAGCACCAAAGAGGTGCTGGACGCCACCCTGATCCA
CCAGAGCATCACCGGCCTGTACGAGACACGGATCGACCTGTCTCAGCTGGGAGGCGACAAAAGGCCGGCG
GCCACGAAAAAGGCCGGCCAGGCAAAAAAGAAAAAGGAATTCGGCAGTGGAGAGGGCAGAGGAAGTCTGC
TAACATGCGGTGACGTCGAGGAGAATCCTGGCCCAGTGTCTAAGGGCGAGGAGCTGTTCACCGGGGTGGT
GCCCATCCTGGTCGAGCTGGACGGCGACGTAAACGGCCACAAGTTCAGCGTCCGCGGCGAGGGCGAGGGC
GATGCCACCAACGGCAAGCTGACCCTGAAGTTCATCTGCACCACCGGCAAGCTGCCCGTGCCCTGGCCCA
CCCTCGTGACCACCTTCGGCTACGGCGTGGCCTGCTTCAGCCGCTACCCCGACCACATGAAGCAGCACGA
CTTCTTCAAGTCCGCCATGCCCGAAGGCTACGTCCAGGAGCGCACCATCTCTTTCAAGGACGACGGTACC
TACAAGACCCGCGCCGAGGTGAAGTTCGAGGGCGACACCCTGGTGAACCGCATCGAGCTGAAGGGCATCG
ACTTCAAGGAGGACGGCAACATCCTGGGGCACAAGCTGGAGTACAACTTCAACAGCCACTACGTCTATAT
CACGGCCGACAAGCAGAAGAACTGCATCAAGGCTAACTTCAAGATCCGCCACAACGTTGAGGACGGCAGC
GTGCAGCTCGCCGACCACTACCAGCAGAACACCCCCATCGGCGACGGCCCCGTGCTGCTGCCCGACAACC
ACTACCTGAGCCATCAGTCCAAGCTGAGCAAAGACCCCAACGAGAAGCGCGATCACATGGTCCTGCTGGA
GTTCGTGACCGCCGCCGGGATTACACATGGCATGGACGAGCTGTACAAGTAAGACCTGCAGGCATGCAAG
CTTGCTCGCTTTCTTGCTGTCCAATTTCTATTAAAGGTTCCTTTGTTCCCTAAGTCCAACTACTAAACTG
GGGGATATTATGAAGGGCCTTGAGCATCTGGATTCTGCCTAATAAAAAACATTTATTTTCATTGCAAAAC
CATGGGAGCAAAAGGCCAGCAAAAGGCCAGGAACCGTAAAAAGGCCGCGTTGCTGGCGTTTTTCCATAGG
CTCCGCCCCCCTGACGAGCATCACAAAAATCGACGCTCAAGTCAGAGGTGGCGAAACCCGACAGGACTAT
AAAGATACCAGGCGTTTCCCCCTGGAAGCTCCCTCGTGCGCTCTCCTGTTCCGACCCTGCCGCTTACCGG
ATACCTGTCCGCCTTTCTCCCTTCGGGAAGCGTGGCGCTTTCTCATAGCTCACGCTGTAGGTATCTCAGT
TCGGTGTAGGTCGTTCGCTCCAAGCTGGGCTGTGTGCACGAACCCCCCGTTCAGCCCGACCGCTGCGCCT
TATCCGGTAACTATCGTCTTGAGTCCAACCCGGTAAGACACGACTTATCGCCACTGGCAGCAGCCACTGG
TAACAGGATTAGCAGAGCGAGGTATGTAGGCGGTGCTACAGAGTTCTTGAAGTGGTGGCCTAACTACGGC
TACACTAGAAGAACAGTATTTGGTATCTGCGCTCTGCTGAAGCCAGTTACCTTCGGAAAAAGAGTTGGTA
GCTCTTGATCCGGCAAACAAACCACCGCTGGTAGCGGTGGTTTTTTTGTTTGCAAGCAGCAGATTACGCG
CAGAAAAAAAGGATCTCAAGAAGATCCTTTGATCTTTTCTACGGGGTCTGACGCTCAGTGGAACGAAAAC
TCACGTTAAGGGATTTTGGTCATGAGATTATCAAAAAGGATCTTCACCTAGATCCTTTTAAATTAAAAAT
GAAGTTTTAAATCAATCTAAAGTATATATGAGTAAACTTGGTCTGACAGTTACCAATGCTTAATCAGTGA
GGCACCTATCTCAGCGATCTGTCTATTTCGTTCATCCATAGTTGCCTGACTCCCCGTCGTGTAGATAACT
ACGATACGGGAGGGCTTACCATCTGGCCCCAGTGCTGCAATGATACCGCGAGACCCACGCTCACCGGCTC
CAGATTTATCAGCAATAAACCAGCCAGCCGGAAGGGCCGAGCGCAGAAGTGGTCCTGCAACTTTATCCGC
CTCCATCCAGTCTATTAATTGTTGCCGGGAAGCTAGAGTAAGTAGTTCGCCAGTTAATAGTTTGCGCAAC
GTTGTTGCCATTGCTACAGGCATCGTGGTGTCACGCTCGTCGTTTGGTATGGCTTCATTCAGCTCCGGTT
CCCAACGATCAAGGCGAGTTACATGATCCCCCATGTTGTGCAAAAAAGCGGTTAGCTCCTTCGGTCCTCC
GATCGTTGTCAGAAGTAAGTTGGCCGCAGTGTTATCACTCATGGTTATGGCAGCACTGCATAATTCTCTT
ACTGTCATGCCATCCGTAAGATGCTTTTCTGTGACTGGTGAGTACTCAACCAAGTCATTCTGAGAATAGT
GTATGCGGCGACCGAGTTGCTCTTGCCCGGCGTCAATACGGGATAATACCGCGCCACATAGCAGAACTTT
AAAAGTGCTCATCATTGGAAAACGTTCTTCGGGGCGAAAACTCTCAAGGATCTTACCGCTGTTGAGATCC
AGTTCGATGTAACCCACTCGTGCACCCAACTGATCTTCAGCATCTTTTACTTTCACCAGCGTTTCTGGGT
GAGCAAAAACAGGAAGGCAAAATGCCGCAAAAAAGGGAATAAGGGCGACACGGAAATGTTGAATACTCAT
ACTCTTCCTTTTTCAATATTATTGAAGCATTTATCAGGGTTATTGTCTCATGAGCGGATACATATTTGAA
TGTATTTAGAAAAATAAACAAATAGGGGTTCCGCGCACATTTCCCCGAAAAGTGCCACCTGACGTC
Features (pLannotate 1.2.2; 11 found; start..end, strand, type, name):
      1..17      +  promoter       T7 promoter (fragment): promoter for bacteriophage T7 RNA polymerase
     65..100     +  misc_feature   MCS (fragment): pUC18/19 multiple cloning site
    228..1829    +  CDS            Cas9(N): N-terminal portion of Streptococcus pyogenes Cas9 (Zetsche et al., 2015)
   1830..4328    +  CDS            Cas9(C): C-terminal portion of Streptococcus pyogenes Cas9 (Zetsche et al., 2015)
   4329..4376    +  CDS            nucleoplasmin NLS: bipartite nuclear localization signal from nucleoplasmin
   4446..5159    +  CDS            mClover3: mClover3 is a basic (constitutively fluorescent) green/yellow fluorescent protein published in 2016, derived from Aequorea victoria. It is reported to be a rapidly-maturing monomer with high acid sensitivity.
   5163..5183    +  misc_feature   MCS (fragment): pUC18/19 multiple cloning site
   5184..5317    +  polyA_signal   β-globin poly(A) (fragment): human β-globin polyadenylation signal
   5381..5969    -  rep_origin     ori: high-copy-number ColE1/pMB1/pBR322/pUC origin of replication
   6140..7000    -  CDS            AmpR: β-lactamase; bla; confers resistance to ampicillin, carbenicillin, and related antibiotics
   7001..7105    -  promoter       AmpR promoter: bla
