[The description below was written by a language model from this plasmid's Addgene catalogue record and pLannotate feature annotations shown in this document.]
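Description:
pIVTR(T7A)-Cas9-T2A-mClover3 is a compact bacterial plasmid that serves as a template for in vitro transcription of a synthetic mRNA encoding Cas9 and a green fluorescent reporter. It is built on the small pIVTR backbone (about 2.1 kb), which carries a high-copy ColE1/pUC-type origin of replication and a β-lactamase gene under its native promoter, so it is propagated in E. coli under ampicillin selection. The full construct is about 7.1 kb, of which the Gibson-assembled insert accounts for roughly 5.1 kb.

The payload is driven by a bacteriophage T7 promoter described in the record as an A-initiating variant, meaning transcription starts with an adenosine rather than the usual guanosine; the reason for this choice is not stated. It may relate to the capping strategy used for the synthetic mRNA. Downstream lies the Streptococcus pyogenes Cas9 coding sequence, which the annotation tool splits into N- and C-terminal portions that are contiguous and together form the full-length nuclease. Cas9 is fused at its C-terminus to a bipartite nucleoplasmin nuclear localization signal. A T2A self-cleaving peptide is named in the construct title and presumably occupies the unannotated gap before the reporter. It links Cas9 to mClover3, a bright monomeric green/yellow fluorescent protein, so a single transcript yields two separate proteins and fluorescence marks cells that translate the mRNA. A fragment annotated as the human β-globin polyadenylation signal region follows the open reading frame and probably acts as a 3′ untranslated element in the transcript. No guide RNA cassette is annotated, so guides must be supplied separately. The transcribed mRNA would typically be used for transient, DNA-free delivery of Cas9 in genome editing, with mClover3 allowing expressing cells to be tracked or sorted.
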