Addgene plasmid #172293: pIVTR(T7A)-Cas9-T2A-mClover3
Purpose: In vitro transcription of Cas9-T2A-mClover3 synthetic construct
Depositing lab: Patrik Verstreken. Depositing organization: Vlaams Instituut voor Biotechnologie (VIB, vzw).
Backbone
  Vector backbone: pIVTR
  Backbone size w/o insert (bp): 2074
  Vector type: CRISPR
Growth in bacteria
  Bacterial resistance: Ampicillin, 100 μg/mL
  Growth temperature: 37°C
  Growth strain: DH5alpha
  Copy number: High Copy
Gene/Insert
  Gene/Insert name: Cas9-T2A-mClover3
  Species: Other
  Insert size (bp): 5062
  Promoter: T7 promoter A-initiating
  Cloning method: Gibson Cloning
Terms and licenses: Academic/Nonprofit Terms; Industry Terms: Not Available to Industry
How to cite: pIVTR(T7A)-Cas9-T2A-mClover3 was a gift from Patrik Verstreken (Addgene plasmid # 172293 ; http://n2t.net/addgene:172293 ; RRID:Addgene_172293)
